Addgene plasmid #176541: pHS0812 hU6-BpiI-OgeuIscB omegaRNA scaffold
Purpose: human U6-driven expression of OgeuIscB omegaRNA scaffold with BpiI site for guide cloning
Depositing lab: Feng Zhang. Depositing organization: Broad Institute. Publication: The widespread IS200/IS605 transposon family encodes diverse programmable RNA-guided endonucleases. Altae-Tran H, Kannan S, Demircioglu FE, Oshiro R, Nety SP, McKay LJ, Dlakic M, Inskeep WP, Makarova KS, Macrae RK, Koonin EV, Zhang F. Science. 2021 Oct;374(6563):57-65. doi: 10.1126/science.abj6856. Epub 2021 Sep 9. PubMed 34591643.
Backbone
  Vector backbone: pUC19
  Backbone size w/o insert (bp): 2696
  Total vector size (bp): 3132
  Vector type: Mammalian Expression
Growth in bacteria
  Bacterial resistance: Ampicillin, 100 μg/mL
  Growth temperature: 37°C
  Growth strain: NEB Stable
  Copy number: High Copy
Gene/Insert
  Gene/Insert name: OgeuIscB omegaRNA scaffold
  Species: Human gut stool metagenome
  Insert size (bp): 206
Terms and licenses: Academic/Nonprofit Terms; Industry Terms: Not Available to Industry
How to cite: pHS0812 hU6-BpiI-OgeuIscB omegaRNA scaffold was a gift from Feng Zhang (Addgene plasmid # 176541 ; http://n2t.net/addgene:176541 ; RRID:Addgene_176541)
