[The description below was written by a language model from this plasmid's Addgene catalogue record and pLannotate feature annotations shown in this document.]
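Description:
pHS0812 hU6-BpiI-OgeuIscB omegaRNA scaffold is a small (3,132 bp) pUC19-based plasmid classed as a mammalian expression vector. It supplies the guide RNA component of the OgeuIscB RNA-guided endonuclease system. In E. coli it is maintained at high copy from the ColE1/pUC origin and selected with ampicillin through the β-lactamase gene and its native bla promoter. The remaining annotated backbone elements are pUC19 remnants. These comprise the CAP binding site, lac promoter and operator, and fragments of lacI, lacZα, rop and bom. The lacZα region is interrupted by the inserted cassette, and none of these remnants has a stated role in the construct.

The payload is a human U6 promoter, an RNA polymerase III promoter suited to producing small, uncapped, non-polyadenylated RNAs in human cells. According to the record it is followed by a BpiI cloning site and the 206 bp OgeuIscB omegaRNA (ωRNA) scaffold, whose source is listed as a human gut stool metagenome. BpiI is a type IIS restriction enzyme that cuts outside its recognition sequence, so annealed oligonucleotides encoding a chosen guide can be ligated in seamlessly next to the scaffold to give a complete targeting ωRNA. Neither the BpiI site nor the scaffold is called by the automated annotation. Both presumably lie in the unannotated interval between the U6 promoter and the lacZα fragment. The two feature tables, from the depositor sequence and the repository's sequencing result, show the same set of features in opposite orientations and with different start coordinates.

The plasmid encodes no IscB protein and no mammalian selection marker, so the nuclease must be supplied from a separate construct. Its typical use is guide cloning followed by co-transfection to test programmable DNA targeting by OgeuIscB in human cells.
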