Features (pLannotate 1.2.2; 11 found; start..end, strand, type, name):
    547..639     +  CDS            lacI (fragment): lac repressor; lacI; The lac repressor binds to the lac operator to inhibit transcription in E. coli. This inhibition can be relieved by adding lactose or isopropyl-β-D-thiogalactopyranoside (IPTG).
    652..673     +  protein_bind   CAP binding site: CAP binding activates transcription in the presence of cAMP. E. coli catabolite activator protein
    688..718     +  promoter       lac promoter: promoter for the E. coli lac operon
    726..742     +  protein_bind   lac operator: The lac repressor binds to the lac operator to inhibit transcription in E. coli. This inhibition can be relieved by adding lactose or isopropyl-β-D-thiogalactopyranoside (IPTG). lac repressor encoded by lacI
    780..1020    +  promoter       U6 promoter: RNA polymerase III promoter for human U6 snRNA
   1278..1435    +  CDS            lacZα (fragment): LacZα fragment of β-galactosidase; lacZ fragment
   1441..1540    -  misc_feature   bom (fragment): basis of mobility region from pBR322
   1642..1677    -  CDS            rop (fragment): Rop protein, which maintains plasmids at low copy number; rop
   1772..1876    +  promoter       AmpR promoter: bla
   1877..2737    +  CDS            AmpR: β-lactamase; bla; confers resistance to ampicillin, carbenicillin, and related antibiotics
   2908..364     +  rep_origin     ori (across the origin): high-copy-number ColE1/pMB1/pBR322/pUC origin of replication
>Addgene plasmid #176541 | pHS0812 hU6-BpiI-OgeuIscB omegaRNA scaffold | depositor full sequence | sequence record 341937 | pHS0812 hU6-BpiI-OgeuIscB omegaRNA scaffold sequence 3132 bps
GTTACCAGTGGCTGCTGCCAGTGGCGATAAGTCGTGTCTTACCGGGTTGGACTCAAGACGATAGTTACCG
GATAAGGCGCAGCGGTCGGGCTGAACGGGGGGTTCGTGCACACAGCCCAGCTTGGAGCGAACGACCTACA
CCGAACTGAGATACCTACAGCGTGAGCTATGAGAAAGCGCCACGCTTCCCGAAGGGAGAAAGGCGGACAG
GTATCCGGTAAGCGGCAGGGTCGGAACAGGAGAGCGCACGAGGGAGCTTCCAGGGGGAAACGCCTGGTAT
CTTTATAGTCCTGTCGGGTTTCGCCACCTCTGACTTGAGCGTCGATTTTTGTGATGCTCGTCAGGGGGGC
GGAGCCTATGGAAAAACGCCAGCAACGCGGCCTTTTTACGGTTCCTGGCCTTTTGCTGGCCTTTTGCTCA
CATGTTCTTTCCTGCGTTATCCCCTGATTCTGTGGATAACCGTATTACCGCCTTTGAGTGAGCTGATACC
GCTCGCCGCAGCCGAACGACCGAGCGCAGCGAGTCAGTGAGCGAGGAAGCGGAAGAGCGCCCAATACGCA
AACCGCCTCTCCCCGCGCGTTGGCCGATTCATTAATGCAGCTGGCACGACAGGTTTCCCGACTGGAAAGC
GGGCAGTGAGCGCAACGCAATTAATGTGAGTTAGCTCACTCATTAGGCACCCCAGGCTTTACACTTTATG
CTTCCGGCTCGTATGTTGTGTGGAATTGTGAGCGGATAACAATTTCACACAGGAAACAGCTATGACCATG
ATTACGCCAGAGGGCCTATTTCCCATGATTCCTTCATATTTGCATATACGATACAAGGCTGTTAGAGAGA
TAATTGGAATTAATTTGACTGTAAACACAAAGATATTAGTACAAAATACGTGACGTAGAAAGTAATAATT
TCTTGGGTAGTTTGCAGTTTTAAAATTATGTTTTAAAATGGACTATCATATGCTTACCGTAACTTGAAAG
TATTTCGATTTCTTGGCTTTATATATCTTGTGGAAAGGACGAAACACCATGTCTTCCTGGGACGAAGACA
AGGCTCTTCCAACTTTATGGTTGCGACCGTAGGTTGAAAGAGCACAGGCTGAGACATTCGTAAGGCCGAA
AGACCGGACGCACCCTGGGATTTCCCCAGTCCCCGGAACTGCATAGCGGATGCCAGTTGATGGAGCAATC
TATCAGATAAGCCAGGGGGAACAATCACCTCTCTGTATCAGAGAGAGTTTTACAAAAGGAGGAACGGTTT
TTTGGTACCGAGCTCGAATTCACTGGCCGTCGTTTTACAACGTCGTGACTGGGAAAACCCTGGCGTTACC
CAACTTAATCGCCTTGCAGCACATCCCCCTTTCGCCAGCTGGCGTAATAGCGAAGAGGCCCGCACCGATC
GCCCTTCCCAACAGTTGCGCAGCCTGAATGGCGAATGGCGCCTGATGCGGTATTTTCTCCTTACGCATCT
GTGCGGTATTTCACACCGCATATGGTGCACTCTCAGTACAATCTGCTCTGATGCCGCATAGTTAAGCCAG
CCCCGACACCCGCCAACACCCGCTGACGCGCCCTGACGGGCTTGTCTGCTCCCGGCATCCGCTTACAGAC
AAGCTGTGACCGTCTCCGGGAGCTGCATGTGTCAGAGGTTTTCACCGTCATCACCGAAACGCGCGAGACG
AAAGGGCCTCGTGATACGCCTATTTTTATAGGTTAATGTCATGATAATAATGGTTTCTTAGACGTCAGGT
GGCACTTTTCGGGGAAATGTGCGCGGAACCCCTATTTGTTTATTTTTCTAAATACATTCAAATATGTATC
CGCTCATGAGACAATAACCCTGATAAATGCTTCAATAATATTGAAAAAGGAAGAGTATGAGTATTCAACA
TTTCCGTGTCGCCCTTATTCCCTTTTTTGCGGCATTTTGCCTTCCTGTTTTTGCTCACCCAGAAACGCTG
GTGAAAGTAAAAGATGCTGAAGATCAGTTGGGTGCACGAGTGGGTTACATCGAACTGGATCTCAACAGCG
GTAAGATCCTTGAGAGTTTTCGCCCCGAAGAACGTTTTCCAATGATGAGCACTTTTAAAGTTCTGCTATG
TGGCGCGGTATTATCCCGTATTGACGCCGGGCAAGAGCAACTCGGTCGCCGCATACACTATTCTCAGAAT
GACTTGGTTGAGTACTCACCAGTCACAGAAAAGCATCTTACGGATGGCATGACAGTAAGAGAATTATGCA
GTGCTGCCATAACCATGAGTGATAACACTGCGGCCAACTTACTTCTGACAACGATCGGAGGACCGAAGGA
GCTAACCGCTTTTTTGCACAACATGGGGGATCATGTAACTCGCCTTGATCGTTGGGAACCGGAGCTGAAT
GAAGCCATACCAAACGACGAGCGTGACACCACGATGCCTGTAGCAATGGCAACAACGTTGCGCAAACTAT
TAACTGGCGAACTACTTACTCTAGCTTCCCGGCAACAATTAATAGACTGGATGGAGGCGGATAAAGTTGC
AGGACCACTTCTGCGCTCGGCCCTTCCGGCTGGCTGGTTTATTGCTGATAAATCTGGAGCCGGTGAGCGT
GGGTCTCGCGGTATCATTGCAGCACTGGGGCCAGATGGTAAGCCCTCCCGTATCGTAGTTATCTACACGA
CGGGGAGTCAGGCAACTATGGATGAACGAAATAGACAGATCGCTGAGATAGGTGCCTCACTGATTAAGCA
TTGGTAACTGTCAGACCAAGTTTACTCATATATACTTTAGATTGATTTAAAACTTCATTTTTAATTTAAA
AGGATCTAGGTGAAGATCCTTTTTGATAATCTCATGACCAAAATCCCTTAACGTGAGTTTTCGTTCCACT
GAGCGTCAGACCCCGTAGAAAAGATCAAAGGATCTTCTTGAGATCCTTTTTTTCTGCGCGTAATCTGCTG
CTTGCAAACAAAAAAACCACCGCTACCAGCGGTGGTTTGTTTGCCGGATCAAGAGCTACCAACTCTTTTT
CCGAAGGTAACTGGCTTCAGCAGAGCGCAGATACCAAATACTGTTCTTCTAGTGTAGCCGTAGTTAGGCC
ACCACTTCAAGAACTCTGTAGCACCGCCTACATACCTCGCTCTGCTAATCCT
