Features (pLannotate 1.2.2; 11 found; start..end, strand, type, name):
    187..775     -  rep_origin     ori: high-copy-number ColE1/pMB1/pBR322/pUC origin of replication
    946..1806    -  CDS            AmpR: β-lactamase; bla; confers resistance to ampicillin, carbenicillin, and related antibiotics
   1807..1911    -  promoter       AmpR promoter: bla
   2006..2041    +  CDS            rop (fragment): Rop protein, which maintains plasmids at low copy number; rop
   2143..2242    +  misc_feature   bom (fragment): basis of mobility region from pBR322
   2248..2405    -  CDS            lacZα (fragment): LacZα fragment of β-galactosidase; lacZ fragment
   2663..2903    -  promoter       U6 promoter: RNA polymerase III promoter for human U6 snRNA
   2941..2957    -  protein_bind   lac operator: The lac repressor binds to the lac operator to inhibit transcription in E. coli. This inhibition can be relieved by adding lactose or isopropyl-β-D-thiogalactopyranoside (IPTG). lac repressor encoded by lacI
   2965..2995    -  promoter       lac promoter: promoter for the E. coli lac operon
   3010..3031    -  protein_bind   CAP binding site: CAP binding activates transcription in the presence of cAMP. E. coli catabolite activator protein
   3044..4       -  CDS            lacI (fragment) (across the origin): lac repressor; lacI; The lac repressor binds to the lac operator to inhibit transcription in E. coli. This inhibition can be relieved by adding lactose or isopropyl-β-D-thiogalactopyranoside (IPTG).
>Addgene plasmid #176541 | pHS0812 hU6-BpiI-OgeuIscB omegaRNA scaffold | addgene full sequence | sequence record 345513 | Addgene NGS Result
GCGCTCTTCCGCTTCCTCGCTCACTGACTCGCTGCGCTCGGTCGTTCGGCTGCGGCGAGAGGTATCAGCT
CACTCAAAGGCGGTAATACGGTTATCCACAGAATCAGGGGATAACGCAGGAAAGAACATGTGAGCAAAAG
GCCAGCAAAAGGCCAGGAACCGTAAAAAGGCCGCGTTGCTGGCGTTTTTCCATAGGCTCCGCCCCCCTGA
CGAGCATCACAAAAATCGACGCTCAAGTCAGAGGTGGCGAAACCCGACAGGACTATAAAGATACCAGGCG
TTTCCCCCTGGAAGCTCCCTCGTGCGCTCTCCTGTTCCGACCCTGCCGCTTACCGGATACCTGTCCGCCT
TTCTCCCTTCGGGAAGCGTGGCGCTTTCTCATAGCTCACGCTGTAGGTATCTCAGTTCGGTGTAGGTCGT
TCGCTCCAAGCTGGGCTGTGTGCACGAACCCCCCGTTCAGCCCGACCGCTGCGCCTTATCCGGTAACTAT
CGTCTTGAGTCCAACCCGGTAAGACACGACTTATCGCCACTGGCAGCAGCCACTGGTAACAGGATTAGCA
GAGCGAGGTATGTAGGCGGTGCTACAGAGTTCTTGAAGTGGTGGCCTAACTACGGCTACACTAGAAGAAC
AGTATTTGGTATCTGCGCTCTGCTGAAGCCAGTTACCTTCGGAAAAAGAGTTGGTAGCTCTTGATCCGGC
AAACAAACCACCGCTGGTAGCGGTGGTTTTTTTGTTTGCAAGCAGCAGATTACGCGCAGAAAAAAAGGAT
CTCAAGAAGATCCTTTGATCTTTTCTACGGGGTCTGACGCTCAGTGGAACGAAAACTCACGTTAAGGGAT
TTTGGTCATGAGATTATCAAAAAGGATCTTCACCTAGATCCTTTTAAATTAAAAATGAAGTTTTAAATCA
ATCTAAAGTATATATGAGTAAACTTGGTCTGACAGTTACCAATGCTTAATCAGTGAGGCACCTATCTCAG
CGATCTGTCTATTTCGTTCATCCATAGTTGCCTGACTCCCCGTCGTGTAGATAACTACGATACGGGAGGG
CTTACCATCTGGCCCCAGTGCTGCAATGATACCGCGAGACCCACGCTCACCGGCTCCAGATTTATCAGCA
ATAAACCAGCCAGCCGGAAGGGCCGAGCGCAGAAGTGGTCCTGCAACTTTATCCGCCTCCATCCAGTCTA
TTAATTGTTGCCGGGAAGCTAGAGTAAGTAGTTCGCCAGTTAATAGTTTGCGCAACGTTGTTGCCATTGC
TACAGGCATCGTGGTGTCACGCTCGTCGTTTGGTATGGCTTCATTCAGCTCCGGTTCCCAACGATCAAGG
CGAGTTACATGATCCCCCATGTTGTGCAAAAAAGCGGTTAGCTCCTTCGGTCCTCCGATCGTTGTCAGAA
GTAAGTTGGCCGCAGTGTTATCACTCATGGTTATGGCAGCACTGCATAATTCTCTTACTGTCATGCCATC
CGTAAGATGCTTTTCTGTGACTGGTGAGTACTCAACCAAGTCATTCTGAGAATAGTGTATGCGGCGACCG
AGTTGCTCTTGCCCGGCGTCAATACGGGATAATACCGCGCCACATAGCAGAACTTTAAAAGTGCTCATCA
TTGGAAAACGTTCTTCGGGGCGAAAACTCTCAAGGATCTTACCGCTGTTGAGATCCAGTTCGATGTAACC
CACTCGTGCACCCAACTGATCTTCAGCATCTTTTACTTTCACCAGCGTTTCTGGGTGAGCAAAAACAGGA
AGGCAAAATGCCGCAAAAAAGGGAATAAGGGCGACACGGAAATGTTGAATACTCATACTCTTCCTTTTTC
AATATTATTGAAGCATTTATCAGGGTTATTGTCTCATGAGCGGATACATATTTGAATGTATTTAGAAAAA
TAAACAAATAGGGGTTCCGCGCACATTTCCCCGAAAAGTGCCACCTGACGTCTAAGAAACCATTATTATC
ATGACATTAACCTATAAAAATAGGCGTATCACGAGGCCCTTTCGTCTCGCGCGTTTCGGTGATGACGGTG
AAAACCTCTGACACATGCAGCTCCCGGAGACGGTCACAGCTTGTCTGTAAGCGGATGCCGGGAGCAGACA
AGCCCGTCAGGGCGCGTCAGCGGGTGTTGGCGGGTGTCGGGGCTGGCTTAACTATGCGGCATCAGAGCAG
ATTGTACTGAGAGTGCACCATATGCGGTGTGAAATACCGCACAGATGCGTAAGGAGAAAATACCGCATCA
GGCGCCATTCGCCATTCAGGCTGCGCAACTGTTGGGAAGGGCGATCGGTGCGGGCCTCTTCGCTATTACG
CCAGCTGGCGAAAGGGGGATGTGCTGCAAGGCGATTAAGTTGGGTAACGCCAGGGTTTTCCCAGTCACGA
CGTTGTAAAACGACGGCCAGTGAATTCGAGCTCGGTACCAAAAAACCGTTCCTCCTTTTGTAAAACTCTC
TCTGATACAGAGAGGTGATTGTTCCCCCTGGCTTATCTGATAGATTGCTCCATCAACTGGCATCCGCTAT
GCAGTTCCGGGGACTGGGGAAATCCCAGGGTGCGTCCGGTCTTTCGGCCTTACGAATGTCTCAGCCTGTG
CTCTTTCAACCTACGGTCGCAACCATAAAGTTGGAAGAGCCTTGTCTTCGTCCCAGGAAGACATGGTGTT
TCGTCCTTTCCACAAGATATATAAAGCCAAGAAATCGAAATACTTTCAAGTTACGGTAAGCATATGATAG
TCCATTTTAAAACATAATTTTAAAACTGCAAACTACCCAAGAAATTATTACTTTCTACGTCACGTATTTT
GTACTAATATCTTTGTGTTTACAGTCAAATTAATTCCAATTATCTCTCTAACAGCCTTGTATCGTATATG
CAAATATGAAGGAATCATGGGAAATAGGCCCTCTGGCGTAATCATGGTCATAGCTGTTTCCTGTGTGAAA
TTGTTATCCGCTCACAATTCCACACAACATACGAGCCGGAAGCATAAAGTGTAAAGCCTGGGGTGCCTAA
TGAGTGAGCTAACTCACATTAATTGCGTTGCGTTCACTGCCCGCTTTCCAGTCGGGAAACCTGTCGTGCC
AGCTGCATTAATGAATCGGCCAACGCGCGGGGAGAGGCGGTTTGCGTATTGG
